>Addgene plasmid #155172 | pDUAL_araBAD | depositor full sequence | sequence record 300116 | pDUAL_araBAD sequence 8409 bps
CATGGAGTCTTTCTCCTCTTTATCCAAAAAAACGGGTATGGAGAAACAGTAGAGAGTTGCGATAAAAAGC
GTCAGGTAGGATCCGCTAATCTTATGGATAAAAATGCTATGGCATAGCAAAGTGTGACGCCGTGCAAATA
ATCAATGTGGACTTTTCTGCCGTGATTATAGACACTTTTGTTACGCGTTTTTGTCATGGCTTTGGTCCCG
CTTTGTTACAGAATGCTTTTAATAAGCGGGGTTACCGGTTTGGTTAGCGAGAAGAGCCAGTAAAAGACGC
AGTGACGGCAATGTCTGATGCAATATGGACAATTGGTTTCTTCTCTGAATGGCGGGAGTATGAAAAGTAT
GGCTGAAGCGCAAAATGATCCCCTGCTGCCGGGATACTCGTTTAATGCCCATCTGGTGGCGGGTTTAACG
CCGATTGAGGCCAACGGTTATCTCGATTTTTTTATCGACCGACCGCTGGGAATGAAAGGTTATATTCTCA
ATCTCACCATTCGCGGTCAGGGGGTGGTGAAAAATCAGGGACGAGAATTTGTTTGCCGACCGGGTGATAT
TTTGCTGTTCCCGCCAGGAGAGATTCATCACTACGGTCGTCATCCGGAGGCTCGCGAATGGTATCACCAG
TGGGTTTACTTTCGTCCGCGCGCCTACTGGCATGAATGGCTTAACTGGCCGTCAATATTTGCCAATACGG
GGTTCTTTCGCCCGGATGAAGCGCACCAGCCGCATTTCAGCGACCTGTTTGGGCAAATCATTAACGCCGG
GCAAGGGGAAGGGCGCTATTCGGAGCTGCTGGCGATAAATCTGCTTGAGCAATTGTTACTGCGGCGCATG
GAAGCGATTAACGAGTCGCTCCATCCACCGATGGATAATCGGGTACGCGAGGCTTGTCAGTACATCAGCG
ATCACCTGGCAGACAGCAATTTTGATATCGCCAGCGTCGCACAGCATGTTTGCTTGTCGCCGTCGCGTCT
GTCACATCTTTTCCGCCAGCAGTTAGGGATTAGCGTCTTAAGCTGGCGCGAGGACCAACGTATCAGCCAG
GCGAAGCTGCTTTTGAGCACCACCCGGATGCCTATCGCCACCGTCGGTCGCAATGTTGGTTTTGACGATC
AACTCTATTTCTCGCGGGTATTTAAAAAATGCACCGGGGCCAGCCCGAGCGAGTTCCGTGCCGGTTGTGA
AGAAAAAGTGAATGATGTAGCCGTCAAGTTGTCATAAGGAGCTCAAAAGGCCATCCGTCAGGATGGCCTT
CTTCCGCGCACATTTCCCCGAAAAGTGCCACCTGCATCGATTTAGCGGCCGCAGAAGATCCCCCGTAGAA
AAGATCAAAGGATCTTCTTGAGATCCTTTTTTTCTGCGCGTAATCTGCTGCTTGCAAACAAAAAAACCAC
CGCTACCAGCGGTGGTTTGTTTGCCGGATCAAGAGCTACCAACTCTTTTTCCGAAGGTAACTGGCTTCAG
CAGAGCGCAGATACCAAATACTGTTCTTCTAGTGTAGCCGTAGTTAGGCCACCACTTCAAGAACTCTGTA
GCACCGCCTACATACCTCGCTCTGCTAATCCTGTTACCAGTGGCTGCTGCCAGTGGCGATAAGTCGTGTC
TTACCGGGTTGGACTCAAGACGATAGTTACCGGATAAGGCGCAGCGGTCGGGCTGAACGGGGGGTTCGTG
CACACAGCCCAGCTTGGAGCGAACGACCTACACCGAACTGAGATACCTACAGCGTGAGCTATGAGAAAGC
GCCACGCTTCCCGAAGGGAGAAAGGCGGACAGGTATCCGGTAAGCGGCAGGGTCGGAACAGGAGAGCGCA
CGAGGGAGCTTCCAGGGGGAAACGCCTGGTATCTTTATAGTCCTGTCGGGTTTCGCCACCTCTGACTTGA
GCGTCGATTTTTGTGATGCTCGTCAGGGGGGCGGAGCCTATGGAAAAACGCCAGCAACGCGGCCTTTTTA
CGGTTCCTGGCCTTTTGCTGGCCTTTTGCTCACAACTAGTCGATCCCGCGAAATTAATACGACTCACTAT
AGGGGAATTGTGAGCGGATAACAATTCCCCTCTAGAAATAATTTTGTTTAACTTTAAGAAGGAGATATCA
TATGGGCAGCAGCCATCACCATCACCATCACGGGTCGACCCGCTATGGTCATTTTGACGATGAAGCACGC
GAGTACGTTATCACCACACCGCATACTCCGTACCCTTGGATCAACTATCTGGGTTCGGAACAGTTCTTCA
GTCTTTTGTCGCACCAGGCTGGCGGCTATTCGTTTTATCGCGATGCCAAGATGCGTAGATTGACAAGATA
CAGATACAACAACATACCAGCAGACGCGGGAGGCCGGTATCTTTATGTAAACGACGGTGGGGACGTTTGG
ACGCCATCGTGGCTTCCTGTTAAAGCAGACTTAGATCATTTTGAAGCCAGACATGGTCTTGGCTACAGTA
CCATTACAGGTGAAAGAAATGGGGTACGGGTTGAGACCTTGTTTTTCGTCCCAGTCGGTGAGAACGCGGA
GGTCCAGAAAGTTACGGTCACTAATACCTCTGACTCGTATAAATCCCTGACGTTGTTTTCTTTTGTCGAA
TTTTGTCTTTGGAACGCGCAAGACGATCAAACTAACTACCAGCGTAATCTGAGCATAGGAGAGGTTGAAG
TGGAACAAGAATCTCCGCATGGCAGTGCAATTTATCACCGTACAGAGTACCGGGAGAGACGCGATCACTA
CGCGGTATTCGCCGTTAATACGCAGGCCGAGGGTTTCGATACAGATCGCGACACATTTGTGGGAGCCTAT
AACTCGCTTGGTGAAGCCGCAGTTCCCCTTAAGGGAGAAAGTGCAAATAGCGTTGCAAGTGGATGGTATC
CTATTGGCTCTCATAGCGTGGCAGTGTCTTTAGCGCCTGGAGAATCCAGAGAATTGGTTTATGTGCTTGG
GTACGTGGAAAATCCTGATGAGGAGAAGTGGGCAGACGACGCAAAACAGGTCGTGAATAAAGAAAGAGCT
CACGCTTTATTATCAAGATTTGCTACGTCCGAACAGACTGACGCAGCTTTCGCCGCTTTGAAGGATTATT
GGACGGATTTGTTATCGACGTATTCCGTTAGTTCCAATGACGAAAAATTGGACCGGATGGTTAATATATG
GAATCAGTACCAATGCATGGTAACCTTTAACATGAGTCGCTCGGCGAGCTTTTTCGAGACCGGTATTGGG
AGAGGGATGGGGTTTCGTGATAGCAACCAAGACCTTCTGGGCTTTGTTCACTTAATCCCAGAGCGGGCGC
GTGAGCGCATCATTGACATAGCGTCAACCCAGTTCGCGGACGGTTCCGCTTATCACCAATACCAACCTTT
AACGAAGCGCGGTAACAACGACATTGGCTCTGGGTTTAACGACGATCCTCTTTGGTTAATCGCGGGAACT
GCCGCCTACATCAAAGAAACTGGTGACTTCTCCATATTAGATGAGCCCGTACCTTTTGATAACGAACCGG
GGTCAGAAGTTCCGTTATTTGAGCACCTGACCCGTAGTTTTGAGTTTACCGTAACCCATCGGGGTCCCCA
CGGTTTGCCTCTTATTGGCCGCGCAGATTGGAACGATTGTTTGAATCTTAATTGCTTCAGTACAACCCCG
GGCGAGTCATTTCAGACAACGGAGAACCAAGCCGGTGGCGTAGCGGAGTCAACGTTCATAGCCGCGCAAT
TCGTTTTATATGGGGAGCAGTATGCCGAGTTGGCAGCGCGGCGCGGGTTGGCCGACGTAGCCGATAGAGC
AAGAGGGCATGTGGCTGAAATGAGAGACGCACTTCTGACCGACGGGTGGGACGGCAGCTGGTTCTTGAGA
GCTTATGACTATTATGGAAACCCTATCGGCACCGACGCACATGACGAAGGGAAGATTTGGATCGAACCGC
AAGGGTTCGCGGTGATGGCTGGAGTCGGTGTAGGCGAAGGGCCTCAAGATACGGACGCTCCCGCTATTAA
GGCGCTTGATTCTGTGAACGAAATGTTGGCAACCGATCACGGTATGGTCCTTCAATACCCAGCATACACT
ACATACCAAGTACACATGGGTGAAGTATCCACTTATCCACCCGGGTATAAAGAGAATGGAGGTATATTTT
GCCACAATAATCCTTGGGTTATCATAGCGGAAACTGTCGTCGGAAGAGGCGGACGGGCATTTGATTACTA
CAAGAGAATTACTCCCGCGTATCGCGAGGACATAAGCGACGTTCACCGTCTTGAACCCTATGTCTATGCA
CAAATGATAGCAGGGAAGGAGGCGGTCCGTCACGGTGAAGCAAAGAACAGCTGGCTTACCGGGACTGCGG
CTTGGAACTTTGTGACCGTGTCACAGTACCTTCTTGGGGTTCGCCCAGAGTACGACGGCTTGGTGGTAGA
CCCGCAGATCGGACCTGACGTACCTAGCTTTACGGTTACGCGTGTCGCCCGTGGAGCCACTTACGAGATA
ACAGTCACTAACAGTGGGACCGACGGATCACGCGGTCGCCTTGTCGTTGATGGAACACCTGTAGAAGGCA
ACTTGGTTCCTTATGCCCCCGCAGGGTCAACAGTTCGTGTCGATGTGACATTGTAGTGTACACTAGCATA
ACCCCTTGGGGCCTCTAAACGGGTCTTGAGGGGTTTTTTGCTCGAGTAAAAAAAATCCTTAGCTTTCGCT
AAGGATCTGCAGTTACCAATGCTTAATCAGTGAGGCACCTATCTCAGCGATCTGTCTATTTCGTTCATCC
ATAGTTGCCTGACTCCCCGTCGTGTAGATAACTACGATACGGGAGGGCTTACCATCTGGCCCCAGTGCTG
CAATGATACCGCGAGACCCACGCTCACCGGCTCCAGATTTATCAGCAATAAACCAGCCAGCCGGAAGGGC
CGAGCGCAGAAGTGGTCCTGCAACTTTATCCGCCTCCATCCAGTCTATTAATTGTTGCCGGGAAGCTAGA
GTAAGTAGTTCGCCAGTTAATAGTTTGCGCAACGTTGTTGCCATTGCTACAGGCATCGTGGTGTCACGCT
CGTCGTTTGGTATGGCTTCATTCAGCTCCGGTTCCCAACGATCAAGGCGAGTTACATGATCCCCCATGTT
GTGCAAAAAAGCGGTTAGCTCCTTCGGTCCTCCGATCGTTGTCAGAAGTAAGTTGGCCGCAGTGTTATCA
CTCATGGTTATGGCAGCACTGCATAATTCTCTTACTGTCATGCCATCCGTAAGATGCTTTTCTGTGACTG
GTGAGTACTCAACCAAGTCATTCTGAGAATAGTGTATGCGGCGACCGAGTTGCTCTTGCCCGGCGTCAAT
ACGGGATAATACCGCGCCACATAGCAGAACTTTAAAAGTGCTCATCATTGGAAAACGTTCTTCGGGGCGA
AAACTCTCAAGGATCTTACCGCTGTTGAGATCCAGTTCGATGTAACCCACTCGTGCACCCAACTGATCTT
CAGCATCTTTTACTTTCACCAGCGTTTCTGGGTGAGCAAAAACAGGAAGGCAAAATGCCGCAAAAAAGGG
AATAAGGGCGACACGGAAATGTTGAATACTCATGCTTAATTTCTCCTCTTTAATAGATCTTCACTGCCCG
CTTTCCAGTCGGGAAACCTGTCGTGCCAGCTGCATTAATGAATCGGCCAACGCGCGGGGAGAGGCGGTTT
GCGTATTGGGCGCCAGGGTGGTTTTTCTTTTCACCAGTGAGACGGGCAACAGCTGATTGCCCTTCACCGC
CTGGCCCTGAGAGAGTTGCAGCAAGCGGTCCACGCTGGTTTGCCCCAGCAGGCGAAAATCCTGTTTGATG
GTGGTTAACGGCGGGATATAACATGAGCTGTCTTCGGTATCGTCGTATCCCACTACCGAGATATCCGCAC
CAACGCGCAGCCCGGACTCGGTAATGGCGCGCATTGCGCCCAGCGCCATCTGATCGTTGGCAACCAGCAT
CGCAGTGGGAACGATGCCCTCATTCAGCATTTGCATGGTTTGTTGAAAACCGGACATGGCACTCCAGTCG
CCTTCCCGTTCCGCTATCGGCTGAATTTGATTGCGAGTGAGATATTTATGCCAGCCAGCCAGACGCAGAC
GCGCCGAGACAGAACTTAATGGGCCCGCTAACAGCGCGATTTGCTGGTGACCCAATGCGACCAGATGCTC
CACGCCCAGTCGCGTACCGTCTTCATGGGAGAAAATAATACTGTTGATGGGTGTCTGGTCAGAGACATCA
AGAAATAACGCCGGAACATTAGTGCAGGCAGCTTCCACAGCAATGGCATCCTGGTCATCCAGCGGATAGT
TAATGATCAGCCCACTGACGCGTTGCGCGAGAAGATTGTGCACCGCCGCTTTACAGGCTTCGACGCCGCT
TCGTTCTACCATCGACACCACCACGCTGGCACCCAGTTGATCGGCGCGAGATTTAATCGCCGCGACAATT
TGCGACGGCGCGTGCAGGGCCAGACTGGAGGTGGCAACGCCAATCAGCAACGACTGTTTGCCCGCCAGTT
GTTGTGCCACGCGGTTGGGAATGTAATTCAGCTCCGCCATCGCCGCTTCCACTTTTTCCCGCGTTTTCGC
AGAAACGTGGCTGGCCTGGTTCACCACGCGGGAAACGGTCTGATAAGAGACACCGGCATACTCTGCGACA
TCGTATAACGTTACTGGTTTCACATTCACCACCCTGAATTGACTCTCTTCCGGGCGCTATCATGCCATAC
CGCGAAAGGTTTTGCACCATTCGATGGTGTCGAATTCATTCTCACCAATAAAAAACGCCCGGCGGCAACC
GAGCGTTCTGAACAAATCCAGATGGAGTTCTGAGGTCATTACTGGATCTATCAACAGGAGTCAAGCTTTT
A
[1512 nt withheld, positions 6862-8373]
GGTACCCTTTTCGAACTGCGGGTGGCTCCAGCTTGC
Features (pLannotate 1.2.2; 17 found; start..end, strand, type, name):
     38..322     -  promoter       araBAD promoter: araBAD; promoter of the L-arabinose operon of E. coli; the araC regulatory gene is transcribed in the opposite direction (Guzman et al., 1995)
    349..1227    +  CDS            araC: L-arabinose regulatory protein; araC
   1235..1262    -  terminator     rrnB T2 terminator: transcription terminator T2 from the E. coli rrnB gene
   1348..1936    +  rep_origin     ori: high-copy-number ColE1/pMB1/pBR322/pUC origin of replication
   2015..2033    +  promoter       T7 promoter: promoter for bacteriophage T7 RNA polymerase
   2034..2058    +  protein_bind   lac operator: The lac repressor binds to the lac operator to inhibit transcription in E. coli. This inhibition can be relieved by adding lactose or isopropyl-β-D-thiogalactopyranoside (IPTG). lac repressor encoded by lacI
   2073..2095    +  RBS            RBS: efficient ribosome binding site from bacteriophage T7 gene 10 (Olins and Rangwala, 1989)
   2114..2131    +  CDS            7xHis (fragment): 6xHis affinity tag
   2141..4597    +  CDS            cbpA: CBPA_THENN - Experimental evidence at protein level: Swiss-Prot protein existence level 1. Catalyzes the phosphorolysis of cellobiose, yielding glucose 1-phosphate and glucose. Is inactive against cellotriose and the disaccharides lactose, chitobiose and xylobiose. May be the primary enzyme for processing cellobiose in T.neapolitana. From Thermotoga neapolitana (strain ATCC 49049 / DSM 4359 / NBRC 107923 / NS-E).
   4613..4660    +  terminator     T7 terminator: transcription terminator for bacteriophage T7 RNA polymerase
   4667..4696    -  terminator     bacterial terminator (fragment): putative bacterial transcription terminator
   4703..5563    -  CDS            AmpR: β-lactamase; bla; confers resistance to ampicillin, carbenicillin, and related antibiotics
   5591..6673    -  CDS            lacI: lac repressor; lacI; The lac repressor binds to the lac operator to inhibit transcription in E. coli. This inhibition can be relieved by adding lactose or isopropyl-β-D-thiogalactopyranoside (IPTG).
   6674..6751    -  promoter       lacIq promoter: lacI (mutant); In the lacIq allele, a single base change in the promoter boosts expression of the lacI gene about 10-fold.
   6758..6852    -  terminator     lambda t0 terminator: transcription terminator from phage lambda
   6862..8373    -  CDS            sucP (sequence withheld): SUCP_BIFAA - Also known as spl From Bifidobacterium adolescentis (strain ATCC 15703 / DSM 20083 / NCTC 11814 / E194a).
   8380..8403    -  CDS            Strep-Tag II: peptide that binds Strep-Tactin®, an engineered form of streptavidin
