>Addgene plasmid #155172 | pDUAL_araBAD | addgene full sequence | sequence record 311670 | Addgene NGS Result
ATGGAGAAACAGTAGAGAGTTGCGATAAAAAGCGTCAGGTAGGATCCGCTAATCTTATGGATAAAAATGC
TATGGCATAGCAAAGTGTGACGCCGTGCAAATAATCAATGTGGACTTTTCTGCCGTGATTATAGACACTT
TTGTTACGCGTTTTTGTCATGGCTTTGGTCCCGCTTTGTTACAGAATGCTTTTAATAAGCGGGGTTACCG
GTTTGGTTAGCGAGAAGAGCCAGTAAAAGACGCAGTGACGGCAATGTCTGATGCAATATGGACAATTGGT
TTCTTCTCTGAATGGCGGGAGTATGAAAAGTATGGCTGAAGCGCAAAATGATCCCCTGCTGCCGGGATAC
TCGTTTAATGCCCATCTGGTGGCGGGTTTAACGCCGATTGAGGCCAACGGTTATCTCGATTTTTTTATCG
ACCGACCGCTGGGAATGAAAGGTTATATTCTCAATCTCACCATTCGCGGTCAGGGGGTGGTGAAAAATCA
GGGACGAGAATTTGTTTGCCGACCGGGTGATATTTTGCTGTTCCCGCCAGGAGAGATTCATCACTACGGT
CGTCATCCGGAGGCTCGCGAATGGTATCACCAGTGGGTTTACTTTCGTCCGCGCGCCTACTGGCATGAAT
GGCTTAACTGGCCGTCAATATTTGCCAATACGGGGTTCTTTCGCCCGGATGAAGCGCACCAGCCGCATTT
CAGCGACCTGTTTGGGCAAATCATTAACGCCGGGCAAGGGGAAGGGCGCTATTCGGAGCTGCTGGCGATA
AATCTGCTTGAGCAATTGTTACTGCGGCGCATGGAAGCGATTAACGAGTCGCTCCATCCACCGATGGATA
ATCGGGTACGCGAGGCTTGTCAGTACATCAGCGATCACCTGGCAGACAGCAATTTTGATATCGCCAGCGT
CGCACAGCATGTTTGCTTGTCGCCGTCGCGTCTGTCACATCTTTTCCGCCAGCAGTTAGGGATTAGCGTC
TTAAGCTGGCGCGAGGACCAACGTATCAGCCAGGCGAAGCTGCTTTTGAGCACCACCCGGATGCCTATCG
CCACCGTCGGTCGCAATGTTGGTTTTGACGATCAACTCTATTTCTCGCGGGTATTTAAAAAATGCACCGG
GGCCAGCCCGAGCGAGTTCCGTGCCGGTTGTGAAGAAAAAGTGAATGATGTAGCCGTCAAGTTGTCATAA
GGAGCTCAAAAGGCCATCCGTCAGGATGGCCTTCTTCCGCGCACATTTCCCCGAAAAGTGCCACCTGCAT
CGATTTAGCGGCCGCGTTGGCGGGTGTCGGGGCGCAGCCATGACCCAGTCACGTAGCGATAGCGGAGTGT
ATACTGGCTTAACTATGCGGCATCAGAGCAGATTGTACTGAGAGTGCACCATATGCGGTGTGAAATACCG
CACAGATGCGTAAGGAGAAAATACCGCATCAGGCGCTCTTCCGCTTCCTCGCTCACTGACTCGCTGCGCT
CGGTCGTTCGGCTGCGGCGAGCGGTATCAGCTCACTCAAAGGCGGTAATACGGTTATCCACAGAATCAGG
GGATAACGCAGGAAAGAACATGTGAGCAAAAGGCCAGCAAAAGGCCAGGAACCGTAAAAAGGCCGCGTTG
CTGGCGTTTTTCCATAGGCTCCGCCCCCCTGACGAGCATCACAAAAATCGACGCTCAAGTCAGAGGTGGC
GAAACCCGACAGGACTATAAAGATACCAGGCGTTTCCCCCTGGAAGCTCCCTCGTGCGCTCTCCTGTTCC
GACCCTGCCGCTTACCGGATACCTGTCCGCCTTTCTCCCTTCGGGAAGCGTGGCGCTTTCTCATAGCTCA
CGCTGTAGGTATCTCAGTTCGGTGTAGGTCGTTCGCTCCAAGCTGGGCTGTGTGCACGAACCCCCCGTTC
AGCCCGACCGCTGCGCCTTATCCGGTAACTATCGTCTTGAGTCCAACCCGGTAAGACACGACTTATCGCC
ACTGGCAGCAGCCACTGGTAACAGGATTAGCAGAGCGAGGTATGTAGGCGGTGCTACAGAGTTCTTGAAG
TGGTGGCCTAACTACGGCTACACTAGAAGGACAGTATTTGGTATCTGCGCTCTGCTGAAGCCAGTTACCT
TCGGAAAAAGAGTTGGTAGCTCTTGATCCGGCAAACAAACCACCGCTGGTAGCGGTGGTTTTTTTGTTTG
CAAGCAGCAGATTACGCGCAGAAAAAAAGGATCTCAAGAAGATCCTTTGATCTACTAGTCGATCCCGCGA
AATTAATACGACTCACTATAGGGGAATTGTGAGCGGATAACAATTCCCCTCTAGAAATAATTTTGTTTAA
CTTTAAGAAGGAGATATCATATGGGCAGCAGCCATCACCATCACCATCACGGGTCGACCCGCTATGGTCA
TTTTGACGATGAAGCACGCGAGTACGTTATCACCACACCGCATACTCCGTACCCTTGGATCAACTATCTG
GGTTCGGAACAGTTCTTCAGTCTTTTGTCGCACCAGGCTGGCGGCTATTCGTTTTATCGCGATGCCAAGA
TGCGTAGATTGACAAGATACAGATACAACAACATACCAGCAGACGCGGGAGGCCGGTATCTTTATGTAAA
CGACGGTGGGGACGTTTGGACGCCATCGTGGCTTCCTGTTAAAGCAGACTTAGATCATTTTGAAGCCAGA
CATGGTCTTGGCTACAGTACCATTACAGGTGAAAGAAATGGGGTACGGGTTGAGACCTTGTTTTTCGTCC
CAGTCGGTGAGAACGCGGAGGTCCAGAAAGTTACGGTCACTAATACCTCTGACTCGTATAAATCCCTGAC
GTTGTTTTCTTTTGTCGAATTTTGTCTTTGGAACGCGCAAGACGATCAAACTAACTACCAGCGTAATCTG
AGCATAGGAGAGGTTGAAGTGGAACAAGAATCTCCGCATGGCAGTGCAATTTATCACCGTACAGAGTACC
GGGAGAGACGCGATCACTACGCGGTATTCGCCGTTAATACGCAGGCCGAGGGTTTCGATACAGATCGCGA
CACATTTGTGGGAGCCTATAACTCGCTTGGTGAAGCCGCAGTTCCCCTTAAGGGAGAAAGTGCAAATAGC
GTTGCAAGTGGATGGTATCCTATTGGCTCTCATAGCGTGGCAGTGTCTTTAGCGCCTGGAGAATCCAGAG
AATTGGTTTATGTGCTTGGGTACGTGGAAAATCCTGATGAGGAGAAGTGGGCAGACGACGCAAAACAGGT
CGTGAATAAAGAAAGAGCTCACGCTTTATTATCAAGATTTGCTACGTCCGAACAGACTGACGCAGCTTTC
GCCGCTTTGAAGGATTATTGGACGGATTTGTTATCGACGTATTCCGTTAGTTCCAATGACGAAAAATTGG
ACCGGATGGTTAATATATGGAATCAGTACCAATGCATGGTAACCTTTAACATGAGTCGCTCGGCGAGCTT
TTTCGAGACCGGTATTGGGAGAGGGATGGGGTTTCGTGATAGCAACCAAGACCTTCTGGGCTTTGTTCAC
TTAATCCCAGAGCGGGCGCGTGAGCGCATCATTGACATAGCGTCAACCCAGTTCGCGGACGGTTCCGCTT
ATCACCAATACCAACCTTTAACGAAGCGCGGTAACAACGACATTGGCTCTGGGTTTAACGACGATCCTCT
TTGGTTAATCGCGGGAACTGCCGCCTACATCAAAGAAACTGGTGACTTCTCCATATTAGATGAGCCCGTA
CCTTTTGATAACGAACCGGGGTCAGAAGTTCCGTTATTTGAGCACCTGACCCGTAGTTTTGAGTTTACCG
TAACCCATCGGGGTCCCCACGGTTTGCCTCTTATTGGCCGCGCAGATTGGAACGATTGTTTGAATCTTAA
TTGCTTCAGTACAACCCCGGGCGAGTCATTTCAGACAACGGAGAACCAAGCCGGTGGCGTAGCGGAGTCA
ACGTTCATAGCCGCGCAATTCGTTTTATATGGGGAGCAGTATGCCGAGTTGGCAGCGCGGCGCGGGTTGG
CCGACGTAGCCGATAGAGCAAGAGGGCATGTGGCTGAAATGAGAGACGCACTTCTGACCGACGGGTGGGA
CGGCAGCTGGTTCTTGAGAGCTTATGACTATTATGGAAACCCTATCGGCACCGACGCACATGACGAAGGG
AAGATTTGGATCGAACCGCAAGGGTTCGCGGTGATGGCTGGAGTCGGTGTAGGCGAAGGGCCTCAAGATA
CGGACGCTCCCGCTATTAAGGCGCTTGATTCTGTGAACGAAATGTTGGCAACCGATCACGGTATGGTCCT
TCAATACCCAGCATACACTACATACCAAGTACACATGGGTGAAGTATCCACTTATCCACCCGGGTATAAA
GAGAATGGAGGTATATTTTGCCACAATAATCCTTGGGTTATCATAGCGGAAACTGTCGTCGGAAGAGGCG
GACGGGCATTTGATTACTACAAGAGAATTACTCCCGCGTATCGCGAGGACATAAGCGACGTTCACCGTCT
TGAACCCTATGTCTATGCACAAATGATAGCAGGGAAGGAGGCGGTCCGTCACGGTGAAGCAAAGAACAGC
TGGCTTACCGGGACTGCGGCTTGGAACTTTGTGACCGTGTCACAGTACCTTCTTGGGGTTCGCCCAGAGT
ACGACGGCTTGGTGGTAGACCCGCAGATCGGACCTGACGTACCTAGCTTTACGGTTACGCGTGTCGCCCG
TGGAGCCACTTACGAGATAACAGTCACTAACAGTGGGACCGACGGATCACGCGGTCGCCTTGTCGTTGAT
GGAACACCTGTAGAAGGCAACTTGGTTCCTTATGCCCCCGCAGGGTCAACAGTTCGTGTCGATGTGACAT
TGTAGTGTACACTAGCATAACCCCTTGGGGCCTCTAAACGGGTCTTGAGGGGTTTTTTGCTCGAGTAAAA
AAAATCCTTAGCTTTCGCTAAGGATCTGCAGTTACCAATGCTTAATCAGTGAGGCACCTATCTCAGCGAT
CTGTCTATTTCGTTCATCCATAGTTGCCTGACTCCCCGTCGTGTAGATAACTACGATACGGGAGGGCTTA
CCATCTGGCCCCAGTGCTGCAATGATACCGCGAGACCCACGCTCACCGGCTCCAGATTTATCAGCAATAA
ACCAGCCAGCCGGAAGGGCCGAGCGCAGAAGTGGTCCTGCAACTTTATCCGCCTCCATCCAGTCTATTAA
TTGTTGCCGGGAAGCTAGAGTAAGTAGTTCGCCAGTTAATAGTTTGCGCAACGTTGTTGCCATTGCTACA
GGCATCGTGGTGTCACGCTCGTCGTTTGGTATGGCTTCATTCAGCTCCGGTTCCCAACGATCAAGGCGAG
TTACATGATCCCCCATGTTGTGCAAAAAAGCGGTTAGCTCCTTCGGTCCTCCGATCGTTGTCAGAAGTAA
GTTGGCCGCAGTGTTATCACTCATGGTTATGGCAGCACTGCATAATTCTCTTACTGTCATGCCATCCGTA
AGATGCTTTTCTGTGACTGGTGAGTACTCAACCAAGTCATTCTGAGAATAGTGTATGCGGCGACCGAGTT
GCTCTTGCCCGGCGTCAATACGGGATAATACCGCGCCACATAGCAGAACTTTAAAAGTGCTCATCATTGG
AAAACGTTCTTCGGGGCGAAAACTCTCAAGGATCTTACCGCTGTTGAGATCCAGTTCGATGTAACCCACT
CGTGCACCCAACTGATCTTCAGCATCTTTTACTTTCACCAGCGTTTCTGGGTGAGCAAAAACAGGAAGGC
AAAATGCCGCAAAAAAGGGAATAAGGGCGACACGGAAATGTTGAATACTCATGCTTAATTTCTCCTCTTT
AATAGATCTTCACTGCCCGCTTTCCAGTCGGGAAACCTGTCGTGCCAGCTGCATTAATGAATCGGCCAAC
GCGCGGGGAGAGGCGGTTTGCGTATTGGGCGCCAGGGTGGTTTTTCTTTTCACCAGTGAGACGGGCAACA
GCTGATTGCCCTTCACCGCCTGGCCCTGAGAGAGTTGCAGCAAGCGGTCCACGCTGGTTTGCCCCAGCAG
GCGAAAATCCTGTTTGATGGTGGTTAACGGCGGGATATAACATGAGCTGTCCTCGGTATCGTCGTATCCC
ACTACCGAGATATCCGCACCAACGCGCAGCCCGGACTCGGTAATGGCGCGCATTGCGCCCAGCGCCATCT
GATCGTTGGCAACCAGCATCGCAGTGGGAACGATGCCCTCATTCAGCATTTGCATGGTTTGTTGAAAACC
GGACATGGCACTCCAGTCGCCTTCCCGTTCCGCTATCGGCTGAATTTGATTGCGAGTGAGATATTTATGC
CAGCCAGCCAGACGCAGACGCGCCGAGACAGAACTTAATGGGCCCGCTAACAGCGCGATTTGCTGGTGAC
CCAATGCGACCAGATGCTCCACGCCCAGTCGCGTACCGTCCTCATGGGAGAAAATAATACTGTTGATGGG
ATGTCTGGTCAGAGACATCAAGAAATAACGCCGGAACATTAGTGCAGGCAGCTTCCACAGCAATGGCATC
CTGGTCATCCAGCGGATAGTTAATGATCAGCCCACTGACGCGTTGCGCGAGAAGATTGTGCACCGCCGCT
TTACAGGCTTCGACGCCGCTTCGTTCTACCATCGACACCACCACGCTGGCACCCAGTTGATCGGCGCGAG
ATTTAATCGCCGCGACAATTTGCGACGGCGCGTGCAGGGCCAGACTGGAGGTGGCAACGCCAATCAGCAA
CGACTGTTTGCCCGCCAGTTGTTGTGCCACGCGGTTGGGAATGTAATTCAGCTCCGCCATCGCCGCTTCC
ACTTTTTCCCGCGTTTTCGCAGAAACGTGGCTGGCCTGGTTCACCACGCGGGAAACGGTCTGATAAGAGA
CACCGGCATACTCTGCGACATCGTATAACGTTACTGGTTTCACATTCACCACCCTGAATTGACTCTCTTC
CGGGCGCTATCATGCCATACCGCGAAAGGTTTTGCACCATTCGATGGTGTCGAATTCATTCTCACCAATA
AAAAACGCCCGGCGGCAACCGAGCGTTCTGAACAAATCCAGATGGAGTTCTGAGGTCATTACTGGATCTA
TCAACAGGAGTCAAGCTTTTA
[1512 nt withheld, positions 7092-8603]
GGTACCCTTTTCGAACTGCGGGTGGCTCCAGCTTGCCATGGAGTCTTTCTCCTCTTTATCCAAAAAAACG
GGT
Features (pLannotate 1.2.2; 18 found; start..end, strand, type, name):
      1..285     -  promoter       araBAD promoter: araBAD; promoter of the L-arabinose operon of E. coli; the araC regulatory gene is transcribed in the opposite direction (Guzman et al., 1995)
    312..1190    +  CDS            araC: L-arabinose regulatory protein; araC
   1198..1225    -  terminator     rrnB T2 terminator: transcription terminator T2 from the E. coli rrnB gene
   1293..1433    +  misc_feature   bom: basis of mobility region from pBR322
   1619..2207    -  rep_origin     ori: high-copy-number ColE1/pMB1/pBR322/pUC origin of replication
   2244..2262    +  promoter       T7 promoter: promoter for bacteriophage T7 RNA polymerase
   2263..2287    +  protein_bind   lac operator: The lac repressor binds to the lac operator to inhibit transcription in E. coli. This inhibition can be relieved by adding lactose or isopropyl-β-D-thiogalactopyranoside (IPTG). lac repressor encoded by lacI
   2302..2324    +  RBS            RBS: efficient ribosome binding site from bacteriophage T7 gene 10 (Olins and Rangwala, 1989)
   2343..2360    +  CDS            7xHis (fragment): 6xHis affinity tag
   2370..4826    +  CDS            cbpA: CBPA_THENN - Experimental evidence at protein level: Swiss-Prot protein existence level 1. Catalyzes the phosphorolysis of cellobiose, yielding glucose 1-phosphate and glucose. Is inactive against cellotriose and the disaccharides lactose, chitobiose and xylobiose. May be the primary enzyme for processing cellobiose in T.neapolitana. From Thermotoga neapolitana (strain ATCC 49049 / DSM 4359 / NBRC 107923 / NS-E).
   4842..4889    +  terminator     T7 terminator: transcription terminator for bacteriophage T7 RNA polymerase
   4896..4925    -  terminator     bacterial terminator (fragment): putative bacterial transcription terminator
   4932..5792    -  CDS            AmpR: β-lactamase; bla; confers resistance to ampicillin, carbenicillin, and related antibiotics
   5820..6903    -  CDS            lacI (fragment): lac repressor; lacI; The lac repressor binds to the lac operator to inhibit transcription in E. coli. This inhibition can be relieved by adding lactose or isopropyl-β-D-thiogalactopyranoside (IPTG).
   6904..6981    -  promoter       lacIq promoter: lacI (mutant); In the lacIq allele, a single base change in the promoter boosts expression of the lacI gene about 10-fold.
   6988..7082    -  terminator     lambda t0 terminator: transcription terminator from phage lambda
   7092..8603    -  CDS            sucP (sequence withheld): SUCP_BIFAA - Also known as spl From Bifidobacterium adolescentis (strain ATCC 15703 / DSM 20083 / NCTC 11814 / E194a).
   8610..8633    -  CDS            Strep-Tag II: peptide that binds Strep-Tactin®, an engineered form of streptavidin
