[The description below was written by a language model from this plasmid's Addgene catalogue record and pLannotate feature annotations shown in this document.]
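Description:
pDUAL_araBAD is a self-assembled, high-copy bacterial expression plasmid built to co-express two phosphorylases in E. coli under independent inducible control. It replicates from a ColE1/pUC-type origin and is selected with ampicillin through the β-lactamase gene. The record indicates propagation in a cloning strain and expression in a DE3 lysogen, which supplies the T7 RNA polymerase required by one of the two cassettes.

The first cassette places sucrose phosphorylase from Bifidobacterium adolescentis (BaSP), with an N-terminal Strep-tag II, under the L-arabinose-inducible araBAD promoter. The divergently transcribed araC regulator is carried on the plasmid, and the cassette ends at a lambda t0 terminator. The second cassette drives cellobiose phosphorylase from Cellulomonas uda (CuCBP), with an N-terminal His tag, from a T7 promoter with a lac operator and the T7 gene 10 ribosome binding site, and it ends at a T7 terminator. A plasmid-borne lacI under the lacIq promoter keeps this unit repressed until IPTG or lactose is added. The automated annotation labels this ORF by its closest database homologue from Thermotoga neapolitana, but the catalogue identifies it as the C. uda enzyme. Because the two genes respond to different inducers, their relative expression levels can be tuned. The different tags should also allow separate detection or purification of each enzyme.

According to the associated publication title, the design serves whole-cell production of cellobiose. In such a scheme, sucrose phosphorolysis would supply glucose 1-phosphate for the cellobiose phosphorylase reaction run in the synthetic direction. The repository's sequencing result (8,676 nt) is longer than the depositor's sequence (8,409 nt). It shows a pBR322 bom region and an oppositely oriented origin, while the expression cassettes match.
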