Addgene plasmid #155172: pDUAL_araBAD
Purpose: BaSP and CuCBP co-expression: araBAD promoter controls BaSP expression
Depositing lab: Bernd Nidetzky. Depositing organization: Austrian Centre of Industrial Biotechnology. Publication: Plasmid Design for Tunable Two-Enzyme Co-Expression Promotes Whole-Cell Production of Cellobiose. Schwaiger KN, Voit A, Dobiasova H, Luley C, Wiltschi B, Nidetzky B. Biotechnol J. 2020 Jul 15:e2000063. doi: 10.1002/biot.202000063. PubMed 32668097.
Backbone
  Vector backbone: self assembled
  Backbone size w/o insert (bp): 4364
  Total vector size (bp): 8409
  Vector type: Bacterial Expression, Synthetic Biology
Growth in bacteria
  Bacterial resistance: Ampicillin, 100 μg/mL
  Growth temperature: 37°C
  Growth strain: DH5alpha
  Growth instructions: Use E. coli BL21(DE3) for expression and grow at room temperature.
  Copy number: High Copy
Gene/Insert 1
  Gene/Insert name: Sucrose Phosphorylase from Bifidobacterium adolescentis (alt name: BaSP)
  Species: Bifidobacterium adolescentis
  Insert size (bp): 1515
  GenBank ID: AF543301.1
  Entrez Gene: BAD_RS00415 (a.k.a. BAD_RS00415, BAD_0078)
  Tag / fusion protein: Strep - Tag II (N terminal on backbone)
Gene/Insert 2
  Gene/Insert name: Cellobiose phosphorylase from Cellulomonas uda (alt name: CuCBP)
  Species: Cellulomonas uda
  Insert size (bp): 2466
  GenBank ID: AAQ20920.1
  Tag / fusion protein: His Tag (N terminal on backbone)
Terms and licenses: Academic/Nonprofit Terms; Industry Terms: Not Available to Industry
How to cite: pDUAL_araBAD was a gift from Bernd Nidetzky (Addgene plasmid # 155172 ; http://n2t.net/addgene:155172 ; RRID:Addgene_155172)
